>Addgene plasmid #172993 | pCMV7.1_3xFLAG-TAOK3 | addgene full sequence | sequence record 345853 | Addgene NGS Result
GGCTACCTGGCCATGCCCAACCGGTGGGACATTTGAGTTGCTTGCTTGGCACTGTCCTCTCATGCGTTGG
GTCCACTCAGTAGATGCCTGTTGAATTGGGTACGCGGCCAGCTTGGCTGTGGAATGTGTGTCAGTTAGGG
TGTGGAAAGTCCCCAGGCTCCCCAGCAGGCAGAAGTATGCAAAGCATGCATCTCAATTAGTCAGCAACCA
GGTGTGGAAAGTCCCCAGGCTCCCCAGCAGGCAGAAGTATGCAAAGCATGCATCTCAATTAGTCAGCAAC
CATAGTCCCGCCCCTAACTCCGCCCATCCCGCCCCTAACTCCGCCCAGTTCCGCCCATTCTCCGCCCCAT
GGCTGACTAATTTTTTTTATTTATGCAGAGGCCGAGGCCGCCTCGGCCTCTGAGCTATTCCAGAAGTAGT
GAGGAGGCTTTTTTGGAGGCCTAGGCTTTTGCAAAAAGCTCCTCGAGGAACTGAAAAACCAGAAAGTTAA
TTCCCTATAGTGAGTCGTATTAAATTCGTAATCATGTCATAGCTGTTTCCTGTGTGAAATTGTTATCCGC
TCACAATTCCACACAACATACGAGCCGGAAGCATAAAGTGTAAAGCCTGGGGTGCCTAATGAGTGAGCTA
ACTCACATTAATTGCGTTGCGCTCACTGCCCGCTTTCCAGTCGGGAAACCTGTCGTGCCAGCTGCATTAA
TGAATCGGCCAACGCGCGGGGAGAGGCGGTTTGCGTATTGGGCGCTCTTCCGCTTCCTCGCTCACTGACT
CGCTGCGCTCGGTCGTTCGGCTGCGGCGAGCGGTATCAGCTCACTCAAAGGCGGTAATACGGTTATCCAC
AGAATCAGGGGATAACGCAGGAAAGAACATGTGAGCAAAAGGCCAGCAAAAGGCCAGGAACCGTAAAAAG
GCCGCGTTGCTGGCGTTTTTCCATAGGCTCCGCCCCCCTGACGAGCATCACAAAAATCGACGCTCAAGTC
AGAGGTGGCGAAACCCGACAGGACTATAAAGATACCAGGCGTTTCCCCCTGGAAGCTCCCTCGTGCGCTC
TCCTGTTCCGACCCTGCCGCTTACCGGATACCTGTCCGCCTTTCTCCCTTCGGGAAGCGTGGCGCTTTCT
CATAGCTCACGCTGTAGGTATCTCAGTTCGGTGTAGGTCGTTCGCTCCAAGCTGGGCTGTGTGCACGAAC
CCCCCGTTCAGCCCGACCGCTGCGCCTTATCCGGTAACTATCGTCTTGAGTCCAACCCGGTAAGACACGA
CTTATCGCCACTGGCAGCAGCCACTGGTAACAGGATTAGCAGAGCGAGGTATGTAGGCGGTGCTACAGAG
TTCTTGAAGTGGTGGCCTAACTACGGCTACACTAGAAGAACAGTATTTGGTATCTGCGCTCTGCTGAAGC
CAGTTACCTTCGGAAAAAGAGTTGGTAGCTCTTGATCCGGCAAACAAACCACCGCTGGTAGCGGTGGTTT
TTTTGTTTGCAAGCAGCAGATTACGCGCAGAAAAAAAGGATCTCAAGAAGATCCTTTGATCTTTTCTACG
GGGTCTGACGCTCAGTGGAACGAAAACTCACGTTAAGGGATTTTGGTCATGAGATTATCAAAAAGGATCT
TCACCTAGATCCTTTTAAATTAAAAATGAAGTTTTAAATCAATCTAAAGTATATATGAGTAAACTTGGTC
TGACAGTTACCAATGCTTAATCAGTGAGGCACCTATCTCAGCGATCTGTCTATTTCGTTCATCCATAGTT
GCCTGACTCCCCGTCGTGTAGATAACTACGATACGGGAGGGCTTACCATCTGGCCCCAGTGCTGCAATGA
TACCGCGAGACCCACGCTCACCGGCTCCAGATTTATCAGCAATAAACCAGCCAGCCGGAAGGGCCGAGCG
CAGAAGTGGTCCTGCAACTTTATCCGCCTCCATCCAGTCTATTAATTGTTGCCGGGAAGCTAGAGTAAGT
AGTTCGCCAGTTAATAGTTTGCGCAACGTTGTTGCCATTGCTACAGGCATCGTGGTGTCACGCTCGTCGT
TTGGTATGGCTTCATTCAGCTCCGGTTCCCAACGATCAAGGCGAGTTACATGATCCCCCATGTTGTGCAA
AAAAGCGGTTAGCTCCTTCGGTCCTCCGATCGTTGTCAGAAGTAAGTTGGCCGCAGTGTTATCACTCATG
GTTATGGCAGCACTGCATAATTCTCTTACTGTCATGCCATCCGTAAGATGCTTTTCTGTGACTGGTGAGT
ACTCAACCAAGTCATTCTGAGAATAGTGTATGCGGCGACCGAGTTGCTCTTGCCCGGCGTCAATACGGGA
TAATACCGCGCCACATAGCAGAACTTTAAAAGTGCTCATCATTGGAAAACGTTCTTCGGGGCGAAAACTC
TCAAGGATCTTACCGCTGTTGAGATCCAGTTCGATGTAACCCACTCGTGCACCCAACTGATCTTCAGCAT
CTTTTACTTTCACCAGCGTTTCTGGGTGAGCAAAAACAGGAAGGCAAAATGCCGCAAAAAAGGGAATAAG
GGCGACACGGAAATGTTGAATACTCATACTCTTCCTTTTTCAATATTATTGAAGCATTTATCAGGGTTAT
TGTCTCATGAGCGGATACATATTTGAATGTATTTAGAAAAATAAACAAATAGGGGTTCCGCGCACATTTC
CCCGAAAAGTGCCACCTG
[124 nt withheld, positions 2679-2802]
C
[91 nt withheld, positions 2804-2894]
A
[49 nt withheld, positions 2896-2944]
CCTTTGACGTTGGAGTCCACGTTCTTT
[37 nt withheld, positions 2972-3008]
ACCCTATCTCGGTCTATTCTTTTGATTTATAAGGGATTTTGCCGATTTCGGCCTATTGGTTAAAAAATGA
GCTGATTTAACAAAAATTTAACGCGAATTTTAACAAAATATTAACGCTTACAATTTCCATTCGCCATTCA
GGCTGCGCAACTGTTGGGAAGGGCGATCGGTGCGGGCCTCTTCGCTATTACGCCAGCTGGCGAAAGGGGG
ATGTGCTGCAAGGCGATTAAGTTGGGTAACGCCAGGGTTTTCCCAGTCACGACGTTGTAAAACGACGGCC
AGTGCCAAGCTGATCTATACATTGAATCAATATTGGCAATTAGCCATATTAGTCATTGGTTATATAGCAT
AAATCAATATTGGCTATTGGCCATTGCATACGTTGTATCTATATCATAATATGTACATTTATATTGGCTC
ATGTCCAATATGACCGCCATGTTGACATTGATTATTGACTAGTTATTAATAGTAATCAATTACGGGGTCA
TTAGTTCATAGCCCATATATGGAGTTCCGCGTTACATAACTTACGGTAAATGGCCCGCCTGGCTGACCGC
CCAACGACCCCCGCCCATTGACGTCAATAATGACGTATGTTCCCATAGTAACGCCAATAGGGACTTTCCA
TTGACGTCAATGGGTGGAGTATTTACGGTAAACTGCCCACTTGGCAGTACATCAAGTGTATCATATGCCA
AGTCCGCCCCCTATTGACGTCAATGACGGTAAATGGCCCGCCTGGCATTATGCCCAGTACATGACCTTAC
GGGACTTTCCTACTTGGCAGTACATCTACGTATTAGTCATCGCTATTACCATGGTGATGCGGTTTTGGCA
GTACACCAATGGGCGTGGATAGCGGTTTGACTCACGGGGATTTCCAAGTCTCCACCCCATTGACGTCAAT
GGGAGTTTGTTTTGGCACCAAAATCAACGGGACTTTCCAAAATGTCGTAATAACCCCGCCCCGTTGACGC
AAATGGGCGGTAGGCGTGTACGGTGGGAGGTCTATATAAGCAGAGCTCGTTTAGTGAACCGTCAGAATTA
ACCATGGACTACAAAGACCATGACGGTGATTATAAAGATCATGACATCGATTACAAGGATGACGATGACA
AGCTTGCGGCCGCGAATTCATCGATAGATCTGATATCAACAAGTTTGTACAAAAAAGCAGGCTCCCGTAA
AGGGGTGCTGAAGGACCCAGAGATTGCCGATCTATTCTACAAAGATGATCCTGAGGAACTTTTTATTGGT
TTGCATGAAATTGGACATGGAAGTTTTGGAGCAGTTTATTTTGCTACAAATGCTCACACCAGTGAGGTGG
TGGCAATTAAGAAGATGTCCTATAGTGGGAAGCAGACCCATGAGAAATGGCAAGATATTCTTAAGGAAGT
TAAATTTTTACGACAATTGAAGCATCCTAATACTATTGAGTACAAAGGCTGTTACTTGAAAGAACACACT
GCTTGGTTGGTGATGGAATATTGCTTAGGCTCAGCCTCTGATTTATTAGAAGTTCATAAAAAACCACTTC
AGGAAGTGGAGATCGCTGCCATTACTCATGGAGCCTTGCATGGACTAGCCTACCTACATTCTCATGCATT
GATTCATAGGGATATTAAAGCAGGAAATATTCTTCTAACAGAGCCAGGTCAGGTAAAACTAGCTGATTTT
GGATCTGCTTCAATGGCTTCTCCTGCCAACTCCTTCGTGGGCACACCTTACTGGATGGCTCCAGAGGTGA
TCTTAGCTATGGATGAAGGACAGTATGATGGGAAAGTTGATATTTGGTCACTTGGCATCACTTGTATTGA
ATTGGCGGAACGGAAGCCGCCCCTTTTCAACATGAATGCAATGAGTGCCTTATATCACATTGCCCAGAAT
GACTCCCCAACGTTACAGTCTAATGAATGGACAGACTCCTTTAGGAGATTTGTTGATTACTGCTTGCAGA
AAATACCTCAGGAAAGGCCAACATCAGCAGAACTATTAAGGCATGACTTTGTTCGACGAGACCGGCCACT
ACGTGTCCTCATTGACCTCATACAGAGGACAAAAGATGCAGTTCGTGAGCTAGATAACCTACAGTACCGA
AAAATGAAAAAAATACTTTTCCAAGAGACACGGAATGGACCCTTGAATGAGTCACAGGAGGATGAGGAAG
ACAGTGAACATGGAACCAGCCTGAACAGGGAAATGGACAGCCTGGGCAGCAACCATTCCATTCCAAGCAT
GTCCGTGAGCACAGGCAGCCAGAGCAGCAGTGTGAACAGCATGCAGGAAGTCATGGACGAGAGCAGTTCC
GAACTTGTCATGATGCACGATGACGAAAGCACAATCAATTCCAGCTCCTCCGTCGTGCATAAGAAAGATC
ATGTATTCATAAGGGATGAGGCGGGCCACGGCGATCCCAGGCCTGAGCCGCGGCCTACCCAGTCAGTTCA
GAGCCAGGCCCTCCACTACCGGAACAGAGAGCGCTTTGCCACGATCAAATCAGCATCTTTGGTTACACGA
CAGATCCATGAGCATGAGCAGGAGAACGAGTTGCGGGAACAGATGTCAGGTTATAAGCGGATGCGGCGCC
AGCACCAGAAGCAGCTGATCGCCCTGGAGAACAAGCTGAAGGCTGAGATGGACGAGCACCGCCTCAAGCT
ACAGAAGGAGGTGGAGACGCATGCCAACAACTCGTCCATCGAGCTGGAGAAGCTGGCCAAGAAGCAAGTG
GCTATCATAGAAAAGGAGGCAAAGGTAGCTGCAGCAGATGAGAAGAAGTTCCAGCAACAGATCTTGGCCC
AGCAGAAGAAAGATTTGACAACTTTCTTAGAAAGTCAGAAGAAGCAGTATAAGATTTGTAAGGAAAAAAT
AAAAGAGGAAATGAATGAGGACCATAGCACACCCAAGAAAGAGAAGCAAGAGCGGATCTCCAAACATAAA
GAGAACTTGCAGCACACACAGGCTGAAGAGGAAGCCCACCTTCTCACTCAACAGAGACTGTACTACGACA
AAAATTGTCGTTTCTTCAAGCGGAAAATAATGATCAAGCGGCACGAGGTGGAGCAGCAGAACATTCGGGA
GGAACTAAATAAAAAGAGGACCCAGAAGGAGATGGAGCATGCCATGCTAATCCGGCACGACGAGTCCACC
CGAGAGCTAGAGTACAGGCAGCTGCACACGTTACAGAAGCTACGCATGGATCTGATCCGTTTACAGCACC
AGACGGAACTGGAAAACCAGCTGGAGTACAATAAGAGGCGAGAAAGAGAACTGCACAGAAAGCATGTCAT
GGAACTTCGGCAACAGCCAAAAAACTTAAAGGCCATGGAAATGCAAATTAAAAAACAGTTTCAGGACACT
TGCAAAGTACAGACCAAACAGTATAAAGCACTCAAGAATCACCAGTTGGAAGTTACTCCAAAGAATGAGC
ACAAAACAATCTTAAAGACACTGAAAGATGAGCAGACAAGAAAACTTGCCATTTTGGCAGAGCAGTATGA
ACAGAGTATAAATGAAATGATGGCCTCTCAAGCGTTACGGCTAGATGAGGCTCAAGAAGCAGAATGCCAG
GCCTTGAGGCTACAGCTCCAGCAGGAAATGGAGCTGCTCAACGCCTACCAGAGCAAAATCAAGATGCAAA
CAGAGGCACAACATGAACGTGAGCTCCAGAAGCTAGAGCAGAGAGTGTCTCTGCGCAGAGCACACCTTGA
GCAGAAGATTGAAGAGGAGCTGGCTGCCCTTCAGAAGGAACGCAGCGAGAGAATAAAGAACCTATTGGAA
AGGCAAGAGCGAGAGATTGAAACTTTTGACATGGAGAGCCTCAGAATGGGATTTGGGAATTTGGTTACAT
TAGATTTTCCTAAGGAGGACTACAGATGAGACCCAGCTTTCTTGTACAAAGTGGTTGATTCGGTACCAGT
CGACTCTAGAGGATCCCGGGTGGCATCCCTGTGACCCCTCCCCAGTGCCTCTCCTGGCCCTGGAAGTTGC
CACTCCAGTGCCCACCAGCCTTGTCCTAATAAAATTAAGTTGCATCATTTTGTCTGACTAGGTGTCCTTC
TATAATATTATGGGGTGGAGGGGGGTGGTATGGAGCAAGGGGCAAGTTGGGAAGACAACCTGTAGGGCCT
GCGGGGTCTATTGGGAACCAAGCTGGAGTGCAGTGGCACAATCTTGGCTCACTGCAATCTCCGCCTCCTG
GGTTCAAGCGATTCTCCTGCCTCAGCCTCCCGAGTTGTTGGGATTCCAGGCATGCATGACCAGGCTCAGC
TAATTTTTGTTTTTTTGGTAGAGACGGGGTTTCACCATATTGGCCAGGCTGGTCTCCAACTCCTAATCTC
AGGTGATCTACCCACCTTGGCCTCCCAAATTGCTGGGATTACAGGCGTGAACCACTGCTCCCTTCCCTGT
CCTTCTGATTTTAAAATAACTATACCAGCAGGAGGACGTCCAGACACAGCATA
Features (pLannotate 1.2.2; 19 found; start..end, strand, type, name):
    126..455     +  promoter       SV40 promoter: SV40 enhancer and early promoter
    494..512     -  promoter       T7 promoter: promoter for bacteriophage T7 RNA polymerase
    550..566     -  protein_bind   lac operator: The lac repressor binds to the lac operator to inhibit transcription in E. coli. This inhibition can be relieved by adding lactose or isopropyl-β-D-thiogalactopyranoside (IPTG). lac repressor encoded by lacI
    574..604     -  promoter       lac promoter: promoter for the E. coli lac operon
    619..640     -  protein_bind   CAP binding site: CAP binding activates transcription in the presence of cAMP. E. coli catabolite activator protein
    653..745     -  CDS            lacI (fragment): lac repressor; lacI; The lac repressor binds to the lac operator to inhibit transcription in E. coli. This inhibition can be relieved by adding lactose or isopropyl-β-D-thiogalactopyranoside (IPTG).
    928..1516    -  rep_origin     ori: high-copy-number ColE1/pMB1/pBR322/pUC origin of replication
   1687..2547    -  CDS            AmpR: β-lactamase; bla; confers resistance to ampicillin, carbenicillin, and related antibiotics
   2548..2652    -  promoter       AmpR promoter: bla
   2679..3107    +  rep_origin     f1 ori (sequence partly withheld): f1 bacteriophage origin of replication; arrow indicates direction of (+) strand synthesis
   3138..3292    -  CDS            lacZα (fragment): LacZα fragment of β-galactosidase; lacZ fragment
   3452..3831    +  enhancer       CMV enhancer: human cytomegalovirus immediate early enhancer
   3833..4032    +  promoter       CMV promoter: human cytomegalovirus (CMV) immediate early promoter
   4065..4130    +  CDS            3xFLAG: three tandem FLAG® epitope tags, followed by an enterokinase cleavage site
   4167..4191    +  protein_bind   attB1: mutant version of attB; recombination site for the Gateway® BP reaction BP Clonase™
   4194..6884    +  CDS            TAOK3: TAOK3_HUMAN - Also known as DPK, JIK, KDS, MAP3K18. Experimental evidence at protein level: Swiss-Prot protein existence level 1. Serine/threonine-protein kinase that acts as a regulator of the p38/MAPK14 stress-activated MAPK cascade and of the MAPK8/JNK cascade. Acts as an activator of the p38/MAPK14 stress-activated MAPK cascade. In response to DNA damage, involved in the G2/M transition DNA damage checkpoint by activating the p38/MAPK14 stress-activated MAPK cascade, probably by mediating phosphorylation of upstream MAP2K3 and MAP2K6 kinases. Inhibits basal activity of MAPK8/JNK cascade an
   6889..6913    -  protein_bind   attB2: mutant version of attB; recombination site for the Gateway® BP reaction BP Clonase™
   6927..6945    -  misc_feature   MCS (fragment): pUC18/19 multiple cloning site
   6946..97      +  polyA_signal   hGH poly(A) signal (across the origin): human growth hormone polyadenylation signal
