[The description below was written by a language model from this plasmid's Addgene catalogue record and pLannotate feature annotations shown in this document.]
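Description:
pCMV7.1_3xFLAG-TAOK3 is a 7.5 kb mammalian expression plasmid built on the pCMV7.1 backbone for constitutive production of human TAOK3 carrying an N-terminal 3xFLAG epitope. It is propagated in E. coli as a high-copy plasmid through a ColE1/pUC-type origin and selected with ampicillin via the β-lactamase gene under its own promoter. An f1 phage origin is also present, which in principle permits single-stranded DNA rescue. Remnants of earlier cloning vectors are annotated as well, including lac promoter/operator elements, short lacI and lacZα fragments, a T7 promoter and a piece of a pUC multiple cloning site. These have no evident role in the expression cassette.

The payload is driven by the human cytomegalovirus immediate-early enhancer and promoter. Downstream lies the 3xFLAG coding sequence, which includes an enterokinase cleavage site, followed by an attB1 site, the TAOK3 open reading frame, an attB2 site and the human growth hormone polyadenylation signal. The flanking attB sites reflect insertion of the gene by Gateway recombination, so the attB1 sequence is translated as a short linker between the tag and the kinase. An SV40 enhancer/early promoter is annotated downstream of the poly(A) region, but the feature table shows no mammalian selection marker associated with it, so the plasmid appears suited to transient transfection.

TAOK3 (also called JIK or MAP3K18) is a serine/threonine kinase that regulates the p38 and JNK stress-activated MAPK cascades. The FLAG-tagged protein can be detected or immunoprecipitated with anti-FLAG antibodies. The plasmid was deposited with a study that screened protein-protein interactions in Hippo signalling.
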