Addgene plasmid #172993: pCMV7.1_3xFLAG-TAOK3
Purpose: constitutive expression of FLAG-tagged TAOK3
Depositing lab: Michael Wehr. Depositing organization: Klinikum der Ludwig Maximilians-Universitaet Muenchen. Publication: Comprehensive split TEV based protein-protein interaction screening reveals TAOK2 as a key modulator of Hippo signalling to limit growth. Ma X, Mandausch FJ, Wu Y, Sahoo VK, Ma W, Leoni G, Hostiuc M, Wintgens JP, Qiu J, Kannaiyan N, Rossner MJ, Wehr MC. Cell Signal. 2024 Jan;113:110917. doi: 10.1016/j.cellsig.2023.110917. Epub 2023 Oct 7. PubMed 37813295.
Backbone
  Vector backbone: pCMV7.1
  Vector type: Mammalian Expression
Growth in bacteria
  Bacterial resistance: Ampicillin, 100 μg/mL
  Growth temperature: 37°C
  Growth strain: DH5alpha
  Copy number: High Copy
Gene/Insert
  Gene/Insert name: 3xFLAG-TAOK3
  Species: H. sapiens (human)
  Entrez Gene: TAOK3 (a.k.a. DPK, JIK, MAP3K18, FLJ31808, DKFZp666H245)
  Tag / fusion protein: 3xFLAG (N terminal on insert)
  Cloning method: Gateway Cloning
Terms and licenses: Academic/Nonprofit Terms; Industry Terms: Not Available to Industry
How to cite: pCMV7.1_3xFLAG-TAOK3 was a gift from Michael Wehr (Addgene plasmid # 172993 ; http://n2t.net/addgene:172993 ; RRID:Addgene_172993)
